>Addgene plasmid #90236 | pLentiPGK Hygro DEST H2B-mRuby2 | addgene full sequence | sequence record 195315 | Addgene NGS Result
AGGTGGCACTTTTCGGGGAAATGTGCGCGGAACCCCTATTTGTTTATTTTTCTAAATACATTCAAATATG
TATCCGCTCATGAGACAATAACCCTGATAAATGCTTCAATAATATTGAAAAAGGAAGAGTATGAGTATTC
AACATTTCCGTGTCGCCCTTATTCCCTTTTTTGCGGCATTTTGCCTTCCTGTTTTTGCTCACCCAGAAAC
GCTGGTGAAAGTAAAAGATGCTGAAGATCAGTTGGGTGCACGAGTGGGTTACATCGAACTGGATCTCAAC
AGCGGTAAGATCCTTGAGAGTTTTCGCCCCGAAGAACGTTTTCCAATGATGAGCACTTTTAAAGTTCTGC
TATGTGGCGCGGTATTATCCCGTATTGACGCCGGGCAAGAGCAACTCGGTCGCCGCATACACTATTCTCA
GAATGACTTGGTTGAGTACTCACCAGTCACAGAAAAGCATCTTACGGATGGCATGACAGTAAGAGAATTA
TGCAGTGCTGCCATAACCATGAGTGATAACACTGCGGCCAACTTACTTCTGACAACGATCGGAGGACCGA
AGGAGCTAACCGCTTTTTTGCACAACATGGGGGATCATGTAACTCGCCTTGATCGTTGGGAACCGGAGCT
GAATGAAGCCATACCAAACGACGAGCGTGACACCACGATGCCTGTAGCAATGGCAACAACGTTGCGCAAA
CTATTAACTGGCGAACTACTTACTCTAGCTTCCCGGCAACAATTAATAGACTGGATGGAGGCGGATAAAG
TTGCAGGACCACTTCTGCGCTCGGCCCTTCCGGCTGGCTGGTTTATTGCTGATAAATCTGGAGCCGGTGA
GCGTGGGTCTCGCGGTATCATTGCAGCACTGGGGCCAGATGGTAAGCCCTCCCGTATCGTAGTTATCTAC
ACGACGGGGAGTCAGGCAACTATGGATGAACGAAATAGACAGATCGCTGAGATAGGTGCCTCACTGATTA
AGCATTGGTAACTGTCAGACCAAGTTTACTCATATATACTTTAGATTGATTTAAAACTTCATTTTTAATT
TAAAAGGATCTAGGTGAAGATCCTTTTTGATAATCTCATGACCAAAATCCCTTAACGTGAGTTTTCGTTC
CACTGAGCGTCAGACCCCGTAGAAAAGATCAAAGGATCTTCTTGAGATCCTTTTTTTCTGCGCGTAATCT
GCTGCTTGCAAACAAAAAAACCACCGCTACCAGCGGTGGTTTGTTTGCCGGATCAAGAGCTACCAACTCT
TTTTCCGAAGGTAACTGGCTTCAGCAGAGCGCAGATACCAAATACTGTTCTTCTAGTGTAGCCGTAGTTA
GGCCACCACTTCAAGAACTCTGTAGCACCGCCTACATACCTCGCTCTGCTAATCCTGTTACCAGTGGCTG
CTGCCAGTGGCGATAAGTCGTGTCTTACCGGGTTGGACTCAAGACGATAGTTACCGGATAAGGCGCAGCG
GTCGGGCTGAACGGGGGGTTCGTGCACACAGCCCAGCTTGGAGCGAACGACCTACACCGAACTGAGATAC
CTACAGCGTGAGCTATGAGAAAGCGCCACGCTTCCCGAAGGGAGAAAGGCGGACAGGTATCCGGTAAGCG
GCAGGGTCGGAACAGGAGAGCGCACGAGGGAGCTTCCAGGGGGAAACGCCTGGTATCTTTATAGTCCTGT
CGGGTTTCGCCACCTCTGACTTGAGCGTCGATTTTTGTGATGCTCGTCAGGGGGGCGGAGCCTATGGAAA
AACGCCAGCAACGCGGCCTTTTTACGGTTCCTGGCCTTTTGCTGGCCTTTTGCTCACATGTTCTTTCCTG
CGTTATCCCCTGATTCTGTGGATAACCGTATTACCGCCTTTGAGTGAGCTGATACCGCTCGCCGCAGCCG
AACGACCGAGCGCAGCGAGTCAGTGAGCGAGGAAGCGGAAGAGCGCCCAATACGCAAACCGCCTCTCCCC
GCGCGTTGGCCGATTCATTAATGCAGCTGGCACGACAGGTTTCCCGACTGGAAAGCGGGCAGTGAGCGCA
ACGCAATTAATGTGAGTTAGCTCACTCATTAGGCACCCCAGGCTTTACACTTTATGCTTCCGGCTCGTAT
GTTGTGTGGAATTGTGAGCGGATAACAATTTCACACAGGAAACAGCTATGACCATGATTACGCCAAGCGC
GCAATTAACCCTCACTAAAGGGAACAAAAGCTGGAGCTGCAAGCTTAATGTAGTCTTATGCAATACTCTT
GTAGTCTTGCAACATGGTAACGATGAGTTAGCAACATGCCTTACAAGGAGAGAAAAAGCACCGTGCATGC
CGATTGGTGGAAGTAAGGTGGTACGATCGTGCCTTATTAGGAAGGCAACAGACGGGTCTGACATGGATTG
GACGAACCACTGAATTGCCGCATTGCAGAGATATTGTATTTAAGTGCCTAGCTCGATACATAAACGGGTC
TCTCTGGTTAGACCAGATCTGAGCCTGGGAGCTCTCTGGCTAACTAGGGAACCCACTGCTTAAGCCTCAA
TAAAGCTTGCCTTGAGTGCTTCAAGTAGTGTGTGCCCGTCTGTTGTGTGACTCTGGTAACTAGAGATCCC
TCAGACCCTTTTAGTCAGTGTGGAAAATCTCTAGCAGTGGCGCCCGAACAGGGACTTGAAAGCGAAAGGG
AAACCAGAGGAGCTCTCTCGACGCAGGACTCGGCTTGCTGAAGCGCGCACGGCAAGAGGCGAGGGGCGGC
GACTGGTGAGTACGCCAAAAATTTTGACTAGCGGAGGCTAGAAGGAGAGAGATGGGTGCGAGAGCGTCAG
TATTAAGCGGGGGAGAATTAGATCGCGATGGGAAAAAATTCGGTTAAGGCCAGGGGGAAAGAAAAAATAT
AAATTAAAACATATAGTATGGGCAAGCAGGGAGCTAGAACGATTCGCAGTTAATCCTGGCCTGTTAGAAA
CATCAGAAGGCTGTAGACAAATACTGGGACAGCTACAACCATCCCTTCAGACAGGATCAGAAGAACTTAG
ATCATTATATAATACAGTAGCAACCCTCTATTGTGTGCATCAAAGGATAGAGATAAAAGACACCAAGGAA
GCTTTAGACAAGATAGAGGAAGAGCAAAACAAAAGTAAGACCACCGCACAGCAAGCGGCCGCTGATCTTC
AGACCTGGAGGAGGAGATATGAGGGACAATTGGAGAAGTGAATTATATAAATATAAAGTAGTAAAAATTG
AACCATTAGGAGTAGCACCCACCAAGGCAAAGAGAAGAGTGGTGCAGAGAGAAAAAAGAGCAGTGGGAAT
AGGAGCTTTGTTCCTTGGGTTCTTGGGAGCAGCAGGAAGCACTATGGGCGCAGCGTCAATGACGCTGACG
GTACAGGCCAGACAATTATTGTCTGGTATAGTGCAGCAGCAGAACAATTTGCTGAGGGCTATTGAGGCGC
AACAGCATCTGTTGCAACTCACAGTCTGGGGCATCAAGCAGCTCCAGGCAAGAATCCTGGCTGTGGAAAG
ATACCTAAAGGATCAACAGCTCCTGGGGATTTGGGGTTGCTCTGGAAAACTCATTTGCACCACTGCTGTG
CCTTGGAATGCTAGTTGGAGTAATAAATCTCTGGAACAGATTTGGAATCACACGACCTGGATGGAGTGGG
ACAGAGAAATTAACAATTACACAAGCTTAATACACTCCTTAATTGAAGAATCGCAAAACCAGCAAGAAAA
GAATGAACAAGAATTATTGGAATTAGATAAATGGGCAAGTTTGTGGAATTGGTTTAACATAACAAATTGG
CTGTGGTATATAAAATTATTCATAATGATAGTAGGAGGCTTGGTAGGTTTAAGAATAGTTTTTGCTGTAC
TTTCTATAGTGAATAGAGTTAGGCAGGGATATTCACCATTATCGTTTCAGACCCACCTCCCAACCCCGAG
GGGACCCGACAGGCCCGAAGGAATAGAAGAAGAAGGTGGAGAGAGAGACAGAGACAGATCCATTCGATTA
GTGAACGGATCTCGACGGTATCGGTTAACTTTTAAAAGAAAAGGGGGGATTGGGGGGTACAGTGCAGGGG
AAAGAATAGTAGACATAATAGCAACAGACATACAAACTAAAGAATTACAAAAACAAATTACAAAAATTCA
AAATTTTATCGATCACGAGACTAGCCTCGAGAAGCTTGATATCGAATTCCACGGGGTTGGGGTTGCGCCT
TTTCCAAGGCAGCCCTGGGTTTGCGCAGGGACGCGGCTGCTCTGGGCGTGGTTCCGGGAAACGCAGCGGC
GCCGACCCTGGGTCTCGCACATTCTTCACGTCCGTTCGCAGCGTCACCCGGATCTTCGCCGCTACCCTTG
TGGGCCCCCCGGCGACGCTTCCTGCTCCGCCCCTAAGTCGGGAAGGTTCCTTGCGGTTCGCGGCGTGCCG
GACGTGACAAACGGAAGCCGCACGTCTCACTAGTACCCTCGCAGACGGACAGCGCCAGGGAGCAATGGCA
GCGCGCCGACCGCGATGGGCTGTGGCCAATAGCGGCTGCTCAGCAGGGCGCGCCGAGAGCAGCGGCCGGG
AAGGGGCGGTGCGGGAGGCGGGGTGTGGGGCGGTAGTGTGGGCCCTGTTCCTGCCCGCGCGGTGTTCCGC
ATTCTGCAAGCCTCCGGAGCGCACGTCGGCAGTCGGCTCCCTCGTTGACCGAATCACCGACCTCTCTCCC
CAGGGGGATCCACCGGTTCGTCGACTAGTCCAGTGTGGTGGAATTCTGCAGATATCAACAAGTTTGTACA
AAAAAGCAGGCTTTAAAGGAACCAATTCAGTCGACTGGATCTCGAGCTCAAGCTTCGAATTCTGCAGTCG
ACGGTACCGCGGGCCCGGGATCCACCGGCCGGTCGCCACCATGCCAGAGCCAGCGAAGTCTGCTCCCGCC
CCGAAAAAGGGCTCCAAGAAGGCGGTGACTAAGGCGCAGAAGAAAGGCGGCAAGAAGCGCAAGCGCAGCC
GCAAGGAGAGCTATTCCATCTATGTGTACAAGGTTCTGAAGCAGGTCCACCCTGACACCGGCATTTCGTC
CAAGGCCATGGGCATCATGAATTCGTTTGTGAACGACATTTTCGAGCGCATCGCAGGTGAGGCTTCCCGC
CTGGCGCATTACAACAAGCGCTCGACCATCACCTCCAGGGAGATCCAGACGGCCGTGCGCCTGCTGCTGC
CTGGGGAGTTGGCCAAGCACGCCGTGTCCGAGGGTACTAAGGCCATCACCAAGTACACCAGCGCTAAGAT
GGGGCATGGCACCGGCAGCACCGGCAGCGGCAGCTCATCCGGAACTAGTATGGTGTCTAAGGGCGAAGAG
CTGATCAAGGAAAATATGCGTATGAAGGTGGTCATGGAAGGTTCGGTCAACGGCCACCAATTCAAATGCA
CAGGTGAAGGAGAAGGCAATCCGTACATGGGAACTCAAACCATGAGGATCAAAGTCATCGAGGGAGGACC
CCTGCCATTTGCCTTTGACATTCTTGCCACGTCGTTCATGTATGGCAGCCGTACTTTTATCAAGTACCCG
AAAGGCATTCCTGATTTCTTTAAACAGTCCTTTCCTGAGGGTTTTACTTGGGAAAGAGTTACGAGATACG
AAGATGGTGGAGTCGTCACCGTCATGCAGGACACCAGCCTTGAGGATGGCTGTCTCGTTTACCACGTCCA
AGTCAGAGGGGTAAACTTTCCCTCCAATGGTCCCGTGATGCAGAAGAAGACCAAGGGTTGGGAGCCTAAT
ACAGAGATGATGTATCCAGCAGATGGTGGTCTGAGGGGATACACTCATATGGCACTGAAAGTTGATGGTG
GTGGCCATCTGTCTTGCTCTTTCGTAACAACTTACAGGTCAAAAAAGACCGTCGGGAACATCAAGATGCC
CGGTATCCATGCCGTTGATCACCGCCTGGAAAGGTTAGAGGAAAGTGACAATGAAATGTTCGTAGTACAA
CGCGAACACGCAGTTGCCAAGTTCGCCGGGCTTGGTGGTGGGATGGACGAGCTGTACAAGTAAGCGGCCG
CACTCGAGATATCTAGACCCAGCTTTCTTGTACAAAGTGGTTGATATCCAGCACAGTGGCGGCCGCTCGA
CAATCAACCTCTGGATTACAAAATTTGTGAAAGATTGACTGGTATTCTTAACTATGTTGCTCCTTTTACG
CTATGTGGATACGCTGCTTTAATGCCTTTGTATCATGCTATTGCTTCCCGTATGGCTTTCATTTTCTCCT
CCTTGTATAAATCCTGGTTGCTGTCTCTTTATGAGGAGTTGTGGCCCGTTGTCAGGCAACGTGGCGTGGT
GTGCACTGTGTTTGCTGACGCAACCCCCACTGGTTGGGGCATTGCCACCACCTGTCAGCTCCTTTCCGGG
ACTTTCGCTTTCCCCCTCCCTATTGCCACGGCGGAACTCATCGCCGCCTGCCTTGCCCGCTGCTGGACAG
GGGCTCGGCTGTTGGGCACTGACAATTCCGTGGTGTTGTCGGGGAAGCTGACGTCCTTTCCATGGCTGCT
CGCCTGTGTTGCCACCTGGATTCTGCGCGGGACGTCCTTCTGCTACGTCCCTTCGGCCCTCAATCCAGCG
GACCTTCCTTCCCGCGGCCTGCTGCCGGCTCTGCGGCCTCTTCCGCGTCTTCGCCTTCGCCCTCAGACGA
GTCGGATCTCCCTTTGGGCCGCCTCCCCGCCTGGAATTCTGCAGATATCCGGACTAGTGATCTCTCGAGG
TTAACGAATTCTACCGGGTAGGGGAGGCGCTTTTCCCAAGGCAGTCTGGAGCATGCGCTTTAGCAGCCCC
GCTGGGCACTTGGCGCTACACAAGTGGCCTCTGGCCTCGCACACATTCCACATCCACCGGTAGGCGCCAA
CCGGCTCCGTTCTTTGGTGGCCCCTTCGCGCCACCTTCTACTCCTCCCCTAGTCAGGAAGTTCCCCCCCG
CCCCGCAGCTCGCGTCGTGCAGGACGTGACAAATGGAAGTAGCACGTCTCACTAGTCTCGTGCAGATGGA
CAGCACCGCTGAGCAATGGAAGCGGGTAGGCCTTTGGGGCAGCGGCCAATAGCAGCTTTGCTCCTTCGCT
TTCTGGGCTCAGAGGCTGGGAAGGGGTGGGTCCGGGGGCGGGCTCAGGGGCGGGCTCAGGGGCGGGGCGG
GCGCCCGAAGGTCCTCCGGAGGCCCGGCATTCTGCACGCTTCAAAAGCGCACGTCTGCCGCGCTGTTCTC
CTCTTCCTCATCTCCGGGCCTTTCGACCTGCATCCCGCCACCATGAAAAAGCCTGAACTCACCGCGACGT
CTGTCGAGAAGTTTCTGATCGAAAAGTTCGACAGCGTCTCCGACCTGATGCAGCTCTCGGAGGGCGAAGA
ATCTCGTGCTTTCAGCTTCGATGTAGGAGGGCGTGGATATGTCCTGCGGGTAAATAGCTGCGCCGATGGT
TTCTACAAAGATCGTTATGTTTATCGGCACTTTGCATCGGCCGCGCTCCCGATTCCGGAAGTGCTTGACA
TTGGGGAATTCAGCGAGAGCCTGACCTATTGCATCTCCCGCCGTGCACAGGGTGTCACGTTGCAAGACCT
GCCTGAAACCGAACTGCCCGCTGTTCTGCAGCCGGTCGCGGAGGCCATGGATGCGATCGCTGCGGCCGAT
CTTAGCCAGACGAGCGGGTTCGGCCCATTCGGACCGCAAGGAATCGGTCAATACACTACATGGCGTGATT
TCATATGCGCGATTGCTGATCCCCATGTGTATCACTGGCAAACTGTGATGGACGACACCGTCAGTGCGTC
CGTCGCGCAGGCTCTCGATGAGCTGATGCTTTGGGCCGAGGACTGCCCCGAAGTCCGGCACCTCGTGCAC
GCGGATTTCGGCTCCAACAATGTCCTGACGGACAATGGCCGCATAACAGCGGTCATTGACTGGAGCGAGG
CGATGTTCGGGGATTCCCAATACGAGGTCGCCAACATCTTCTTCTGGAGGCCGTGGTTGGCTTGTATGGA
GCAGCAGACGCGCTACTTCGAGCGGAGGCATCCGGAGCTTGCAGGATCGCCGCGGCTCCGGGCGTATATG
CTCCGCATTGGTCTTGACCAACTCTATCAGAGCTTGGTTGACGGCAATTTCGATGATGCAGCTTGGGCGC
AGGGTCGATGCGACGCAATCGTCCGATCCGGAGCCGGGACTGTCGGGCGTACACAAATCGCCCGCAGAAG
CGCGGCCGTCTGGACCGATGGCTGTGTAGAAGTACTCGCCGATAGTGGAAACCGACGCCCCAGCACTCGT
CCGAGGGCAAAGGAATAGAGTAGATGCCGACCGAACAAGAGCTGATTTCGAGAACGCCTCAGCCAGCAAC
TCGCGCGAGCCTAGCAAGGCAAATGCGAGAGAACGGCCTTACGCTTGGTGGCACAGTTCTCGTCCACAGT
TCGCTAAGCTCGCTCGGCTGGGTCGCGGGAGGGCCGGTCGCAGTGATTCAGGCCCTTCTGGATTGTGTTG
GTCCCCAGGGCACGATTGTCATGCCCACGCACTCGGGTGATCTGACTGATCCCGCAGATTGGAGATCGCC
GCCCGTGCCTGCCGATTGGGTGCAGATCCGTCGAGGGCCCGGTACCTTTAAGACCAATGACTTACAAGGC
AGCTGTAGATCTTAGCCACTTTTTAAAAGAAAAGGGGGGACTGGAAGGGCTAGCTCACTCCCAACGAAGA
CAAGATCTGCTTTTTGCTTGTACTGGGTCTCTCTGGTTAGACCAGATCTGAGCCTGGGAGCTCTCTGGCT
AACTAGGGAACCCACTGCTTAAGCCTCAATAAAGCTTGCCTTGAGTGCTTCAAGTAGTGTGTGCCCGTCT
GTTGTGTGACTCTGGTAACTAGAGATCCCTCAGACCCTTTTAGTCAGTGTGGAAAATCTCTAGCAGTAGT
AGTTCATGTCATCTTATTATTCAGTATTTATAACTTGCAAAGAAATGAATATCAGAGAGTGAGAGGAACT
TGTTTATTGCAGCTTATAATGGTTACAAATAAAGCAATAGCATCACAAATTTCACAAATAAAGCATTTTT
TTCACTGCATTCTAGTTGTGGTTTGTCCAAACTCATCAATGTATCTTATCATGTCTGGCTCTAGCTATCC
CGCCCCTAACTCCGCCCATCCCGCCCCTAACTCCGCCCAGTTCCGCCCATTCTCCGCCCCATGGCTGACT
AATTTTTTTTATTTATGCAGAGGCCGAGGCCGCCTCGGCCTCTGAGCTATTCCAGAAGTAGTGAGGAGGC
TTTTTTGGAGGCCTAGGGACGTACCCAATTCGCCCTATAGTGAGTCGTATTACGCGCGCTCACTGGCCGT
CGTTTTACAACGTCGTGACTGGGAAAACCCTGGCGTTACCCAACTTAATCGCCTTGCAGCACATCCCCCT
TTCGCCAGCTGGCGTAATAGCGAAGAGGCCCGCACCGATCGCCCTTCCCAACAGTTGCGCAGCCTGAATG
GCGAATGGG
[124 nt withheld, positions 9460-9583]
C
[91 nt withheld, positions 9585-9675]
A
[49 nt withheld, positions 9677-9725]
CCTTTGACGTTGGAGTCCACGTTCTTT
[37 nt withheld, positions 9753-9789]
ACCCTATCTCGGTCTATTCTTTTGATTTATAAGGGATTTTGCCGATTTCGGCCTATTGGTTAAAAAATGA
GCTGATTTAACAAAAATTTAACGCGAATTTTAACAAAATATTAACGCTTACAATTT
Features (pLannotate 1.2.2; 34 found; start..end, strand, type, name):
     26..130     +  promoter       AmpR promoter: bla
    131..991     +  CDS            AmpR: β-lactamase; bla; confers resistance to ampicillin, carbenicillin, and related antibiotics
   1162..1750    +  rep_origin     ori: high-copy-number ColE1/pMB1/pBR322/pUC origin of replication
   1933..2025    +  CDS            lacI (fragment): lac repressor; lacI; The lac repressor binds to the lac operator to inhibit transcription in E. coli. This inhibition can be relieved by adding lactose or isopropyl-β-D-thiogalactopyranoside (IPTG).
   2038..2059    +  protein_bind   CAP binding site: CAP binding activates transcription in the presence of cAMP. E. coli catabolite activator protein
   2074..2104    +  promoter       lac promoter: promoter for the E. coli lac operon
   2112..2128    +  protein_bind   lac operator: The lac repressor binds to the lac operator to inhibit transcription in E. coli. This inhibition can be relieved by adding lactose or isopropyl-β-D-thiogalactopyranoside (IPTG). lac repressor encoded by lacI
   2173..2191    +  promoter       T3 promoter: promoter for bacteriophage T3 RNA polymerase
   2219..2445    +  promoter       RSV promoter: Rous sarcoma virus enhancer/promoter
   2446..2626    +  LTR            5' LTR (truncated): truncated 5' long terminal repeat (LTR) from HIV-1
   2673..2798    +  misc_feature   HIV-1 Ψ: packaging signal of human immunodeficiency virus type 1
   2782..3145    +  CDS            HIV-1 gag (fragment): gag protein from human immunodeficiency virus 1; gag
   3291..3524    +  misc_feature   RRE: The Rev response element (RRE) of HIV-1 allows for Rev-dependent mRNA export from the nucleus to the cytoplasm.
   3901..4001    +  CDS            Rev (fragment): human immunodeficiency virus 1 (HIV-1) Rev protein; rev; enhances nuclear export of unspliced and incompletely spliced viral mRNAs
   4020..4137    +  misc_feature   cPPT/CTS: central polypurine tract and central termination sequence of HIV-1
   4157..4180    -  misc_feature   MCS (fragment): pBluescript multiple cloning site
   4183..4693    +  promoter       hPGK promoter: human phosphoglycerate kinase 1 promoter
   4748..4772    +  protein_bind   attB1: mutant version of attB; recombination site for the Gateway® BP reaction BP Clonase™
   4801..4853    +  misc_feature   MCS: multiple cloning site
   4871..5248    +  CDS            H2B: human histone H2B; HIST1H2BJ
   5252..5286    +  CDS            TDsmURFP (fragment): monomeric tandem dimer of a small ultra-red fluorescent protein derived from a cyanobacterial phycobiliprotein (Rodriguez et al., 2016)
   5300..6010    +  CDS            mRuby2: mRuby2 is a basic (constitutively fluorescent) red fluorescent protein published in 2012, derived from Entacmaea quadricolor. It has moderate acid sensitivity.
   6037..6061    -  protein_bind   attB2: mutant version of attB; recombination site for the Gateway® BP reaction BP Clonase™
   6092..6680    +  misc_feature   WPRE: woodchuck hepatitis virus posttranscriptional regulatory element
   6736..7235    +  promoter       PGK promoter: mouse phosphoglycerate kinase 1 promoter
   7253..8278    +  CDS            HygR: aminoglycoside phosphotransferase from E. coli; aph(4)-Ia; confers resistance to hygromycin
   8296..8574    +  CDS            yokD (fragment): YOKD_BACSU - Experimental evidence at protein level: Swiss-Prot protein existence level 1. May contribute to antibiotic resistance. From Bacillus subtilis (strain 168).
   8582..8719    +  CDS            nef (fragment): NEF_HV1LA - Experimental evidence at protein level: Swiss-Prot protein existence level 1. Extracellular Nef protein targets CD4(+) T-lymphocytes for apoptosis by interacting with CXCR4 surface receptors. From Human immunodeficiency virus type 1 group M subtype B (isolate Lai) (HIV-1).
   8705..8885    +  LTR            5' LTR (truncated): truncated 5' long terminal repeat (LTR) from HIV-1
   8957..9078    +  polyA_signal   SV40 poly(A) signal: SV40 polyadenylation signal
   9118..9253    +  rep_origin     SV40 ori: SV40 origin of replication
   9274..9292    -  promoter       T7 promoter: promoter for bacteriophage T7 RNA polymerase
   9300..9455    +  CDS            lacZα (fragment): LacZα fragment of β-galactosidase; lacZ fragment
   9460..9888    +  rep_origin     f1 ori (sequence partly withheld): f1 bacteriophage origin of replication; arrow indicates direction of (+) strand synthesis
