[The description below was written by a language model from this plasmid's Addgene catalogue record and pLannotate feature annotations shown in this document.]
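Description:
pLentiPGK Hygro DEST H2B-mRuby2 is a lentiviral mammalian expression plasmid of roughly 9.9 kb, built by Gateway recombination into the pLENTI PGK Hygro DEST backbone. In bacteria it is maintained through a high-copy ColE1/pUC-type origin and selected with ampicillin via the β-lactamase gene. An f1 origin and remnants of a pBluescript-style lac/lacZα region with T3 and T7 promoters are also annotated. The viral portion has a third-generation-style layout. An RSV promoter drives a truncated HIV-1 5' LTR, followed by the Ψ packaging signal with a partial gag sequence, the Rev response element for Rev-dependent nuclear export of the genomic RNA, and the cPPT/CTS element. A second truncated LTR, followed by an SV40 polyadenylation signal and SV40 origin, closes the transfer cassette. Packaging functions are not encoded on the plasmid and must be supplied in trans.

The payload is human histone H2B (annotated as HIST1H2BJ) fused at its C terminus to the red fluorescent protein mRuby2. The fusion lies between attB1 and attB2 sites left by the Gateway reaction and is expressed from the human PGK promoter. A WPRE downstream of the fusion enhances transcript stability and expression. A separate mouse PGK promoter drives the hygromycin resistance gene, allowing selection of stably transduced cells. A few short annotated fragments (TDsmURFP in the linker region, and yokD after HygR) are probably incidental similarity hits rather than functional parts. Because H2B is incorporated into chromatin, the fusion acts as a constitutive red nuclear marker. The associated publication concerns live-cell measurement of kinase activity with translocation reporters, where such a marker would fit nuclear identification and tracking, although the record does not state this role explicitly.
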