Addgene plasmid #90236: pLentiPGK Hygro DEST H2B-mRuby2
Purpose: Lentiviral vector to express H2B-mRuby2 under PGK promoter (With Hygromycin Resistance)
Depositing lab: Markus Covert. Depositing organization: Stanford University. Publication: Live-cell measurements of kinase activity in single cells using translocation reporters. Kudo T, Jeknic S, Macklin DN, Akhter S, Hughey JJ, Regot S, Covert MW. Nat Protoc. 2018 Jan;13(1):155-169. doi: 10.1038/nprot.2017.128. Epub 2017 Dec 21. PubMed 29266096.
Backbone
  Vector backbone: pLENTI PGK Hygro DEST
  Total vector size (bp): 9910
  Vector type: Mammalian Expression, Lentiviral
  Selectable markers: Hygromycin
Growth in bacteria
  Bacterial resistance: Ampicillin, 100 μg/mL
  Growth temperature: 30°C
  Growth strain: NEB Stable
  Copy number: Unknown
Gene/Insert
  Gene/Insert name: H2B
  Species: H. sapiens (human)
  Promoter: PGK
  Tag / fusion protein: mRuby2 (C terminal on insert)
  Cloning method: Gateway Cloning
  Sequencing primers: 5′ ACCGAATCACCGACCTCTCT; 3′ GCAGCGTATCCACATAGCG
Terms and licenses: Academic/Nonprofit Terms; Industry Terms: Not Available to Industry
How to cite: pLentiPGK Hygro DEST H2B-mRuby2 was a gift from Markus Covert (Addgene plasmid # 90236 ; http://n2t.net/addgene:90236 ; RRID:Addgene_90236)
